>Addgene plasmid #228053 | pUCmini-RELC-PGK-EGFP | addgene full sequence | sequence record 452318 | Addgene NGS Result
GACGTCCCAATGATCTCGAGACCCTTCTTGGGGAATCTTGGGGGAAACCCTTCTGCTAGGTCTCACGTGG
GAGGCAGATATCTCTGAAGTGGTTATCTCAGAACTTCATATTGACGTTAGCTATAGATATTAAGCTATAA
AGTGCTAACCAGTCAATATGGTTTGAATGACTTGTTTTGACACTACATAGGGACTCAATTTGAATGGGAA
AAAAAGGTGCCTCTCCCAGCCAATCTCCAAGATAACATTTCGGTCTTGTTATTTAATGTTAGGAGGAAAA
AAATCTTTGTTTTAGTCTGCTGTTATAAAAAAAACAGAATGTTAAAATCCATTATTAATTGCTATATTAA
TCTCACTGACCTCCTCCTTTTTAAAAACTTTTCAGGTGCGTATAACCCGTATATAGAGATAATTGAACAA
GAATTCCCACGGGGTTGGGGTTGCGCCTTTTCCAAGGCAGCCCTGGGTTTGCGCAGGGACGCGGCTGCTC
TGGGCGTGGTTCCGGGAAACGCAGCGGCGCCGACCCTGGGTCTCGCACATTCTTCACGTCCGTTCGCAGC
GTCACCCGGATCTTCGCCGCTACCCTTGTGGGCCCCCCGGCGACGCTTCCTGCTCCGCCCCTAAGTCGGG
AAGGTTCCTTGCGGTTCGCGGCGTGCCGGACGTGACAAACGGAAGCCGCACGTCTCACTAGTACCCTCGC
AGACGGACAGCGCCAGGGAGCAATGGCAGCGCGCCGACCGCGATGGGCTGTGGCCAATAGCGGCTGCTCA
GCGGGGCGCGCCGAGAGCAGCGGCCGGGAAGGGGCGGTGCGGGAGGCGGGGTGTGGGGCGGTAGTGTGGG
CCCTGTTCCTGCCCGCGCGGTGTTCCGCATTCTGCAAGCCTCCGGAGCGCACGTCGGCAGTCGGCTCCCT
CGTTGACCGAATCACCGACCTCTCTCCCCAGGGGGATCCACCGGTCGCCACCATGGTGAGCAAGGGCGAG
GAGCTGTTCACCGGGGTGGTGCCCATCCTGGTCGAGCTGGACGGCGACGTAAACGGCCACAAGTTCAGCG
TGTCCGGCGAGGGCGAGGGCGATGCCACCTACGGCAAGCTGACCCTGAAGTTCATCTGCACCACCGGCAA
GCTGCCCGTGCCCTGGCCCACCCTCGTGACCACCCTGACCTACGGCGTGCAGTGCTTCAGCCGCTACCCC
GACCACATGAAGCAGCACGACTTCTTCAAGTCCGCCATGCCCGAAGGCTACGTCCAGGAGCGCACCATCT
TCTTCAAGGACGACGGCAACTACAAGACCCGCGCCGAGGTGAAGTTCGAGGGCGACACCCTGGTGAACCG
CATCGAGCTGAAGGGCATCGACTTCAAGGAGGACGGCAACATCCTGGGGCACAAGCTGGAGTACAACTAC
AACAGCCACAACGTCTATATCATGGCCGACAAGCAGAAGAACGGCATCAAGGTGAACTTCAAGATCCGCC
ACAACATCGAGGACGGCAGCGTGCAGCTCGCCGACCACTACCAGCAGAACACCCCCATCGGCGACGGCCC
CGTGCTGCTGCCCGACAACCACTACCTGAGCACCCAGTCCGCCCTGAGCAAAGACCCCAACGAGAAGCGC
GATCACATGGTCCTGCTGGAGTTCGTGACCGCCGCCGGGATCACTCTCGGCATGGACGAGCTGTACAAGT
AAGTCGACTGTGCCTTCTAGTTGCCAGCCATCTGTTGTTTGCCCCTCCCCCGTGCCTTCCTTGACCCTGG
AAGGTGCCACTCCCACTGTCCTTTCCTAATAAAATGAGGAAATTGCATCATCGATCCCAGCCAGAGGGGA
ATGCGTTTTAGATACAAATGTGAAGGGCGATCAGCAGGCAGCATTCCAGGGGAGCACAGCACAGACAACA
ACCGAACATACCCTTCTATCCAGGTAATAGACCCTTCTTCTGTGTCTATCTCACTATTAGTTGCTTCATA
TACTAGCTATAGCAATTATTTTAAAGGGCCAGTTTCTTCACAGTCATCTCCACAGGTTTATCTTTTTCTT
TTTTCCTTTTTTTTTTTAAACGGATCTGTCAAAAAGACATCTATTAGATAGATGTCTAAGGACATTTCTT
AAATATAAAATGGAGTCTTCCCCACTGCAGATAGTTCTATGGTGCTTGTGTATTAACCTAAGTAGAGCGA
CTCAATGTTGAGAGTACACTGGCAACTTTTGGATCATGTTCTTTTTCATGGAACACAGAGATAATAAGGA
AAACCCATTCTCTGCAGCTAGCATCGGAAAGAACATGTGAGCAAAAGGCCAGCAAAAGGCCAGGAACCGT
AAAAAGGCCGCGTTGCTGGCGTTTTTCCATAGGCTCCGCCCCCCTGACGAGCATCACAAAAATCGACGCT
CAAGTCAGAGGTGGCGAAACCCGACAGGACTATAAAGATACCAGGCGTTTCCCCCTGGAAGCTCCCTCGT
GCGCTCTCCTGTTCCGACCCTGCCGCTTACCGGATACCTGTCCGCCTTTCTCCCTTCGGGAAGCGTGGCG
CTTTCTCATAGCTCACGCTGTAGGTATCTCAGTTCGGTGTAGGTCGTTCGCTCCAAGCTGGGCTGTGTGC
ACGAACCCCCCGTTCAGCCCGACCGCTGCGCCTTATCCGGTAACTATCGTCTTGAGTCCAACCCGGTAAG
ACACGACTTATCGCCACTGGCAGCAGCCACTGGTAACAGGATTAGCAGAGCGAGGTATGTAGGCGGTGCT
ACAGAGTTCTTGAAGTGGTGGCCTAACTACGGCTACACTAGAAGAACAGTATTTGGTATCTGCGCTCTGC
TGAAGCCAGTTACCTTCGGAAAAAGAGTTGGTAGCTCTTGATCCGGCAAACAAACCACCGCTGGTAGCGG
TGGTTTTTTTGTTTGCAAGCAGCAGATTACGCGCAGAAAAAAAGGATCTCAAGAAGATCCTTTGATCTTT
TCTACGGGGTCTGACGCTCAGTGGAACGAAAACTCACGTTAAGGGATTTTGGTCATGAGATTATCAAAAA
GGATCTTCACCTAGATCCTTTTAAATTAAAAATGAAGTTTTAAATCAATCTAAAGTATATATGAGTAAAC
TTGGTCTGACAGTTACCAATGCTTAATCAGTGAGGCACCTATCTCAGCGATCTGTCTATTTCGTTCATCC
ATAGTTGCCTGACTCCCCGTCGTGTAGATAACTACGATACGGGAGGGCTTACCATCTGGCCCCAGTGCTG
CAATGATACCGCGAGACCCACGCTCACCGGCTCCAGATTTATCAGCAATAAACCAGCCAGCCGGAAGGGC
CGAGCGCAGAAGTGGTCCTGCAACTTTATCCGCCTCCATCCAGTCTATTAATTGTTGCCGGGAAGCTAGA
GTAAGTAGTTCGCCAGTTAATAGTTTGCGCAACGTTGTTGCCATTGCTACAGGCATCGTGGTGTCACGCT
CGTCGTTTGGTATGGCTTCATTCAGCTCCGGTTCCCAACGATCAAGGCGAGTTACATGATCCCCCATGTT
GTGCAAAAAAGCGGTTAGCTCCTTCGGTCCTCCGATCGTTGTCAGAAGTAAGTTGGCCGCAGTGTTATCA
CTCATGGTTATGGCAGCACTGCATAATTCTCTTACTGTCATGCCATCCGTAAGATGCTTTTCTGTGACTG
GTGAGTACTCAACCAAGTCATTCTGAGAATAGTGTATGCGGCGACCGAGTTGCTCTTGCCCGGCGTCAAT
ACGGGATAATACCGCGCCACATAGCAGAACTTTAAAAGTGCTCATCATTGGAAAACGTTCTTCGGGGCGA
AAACTCTCAAGGATCTTACCGCTGTTGAGATCCAGTTCGATGTAACCCACTCGTGCACCCAACTGATCTT
CAGCATCTTTTACTTTCACCAGCGTTTCTGGGTGAGCAAAAACAGGAAGGCAAAATGCCGCAAAAAAGGG
AATAAGGGCGACACGGAAATGTTGAATACTCATACTCTTCCTTTTTCAATATTATTGAAGCATTTATCAG
GGTTATTGTCTCATGAGCGGATACATATTTGAATGTATTTAGAAAAATAAACAAATAGGGGTTCCGCGCA
CATTTCCCCGAAAAGTGCCACCT
Features (pLannotate 1.2.2; 7 found; start..end, strand, type, name):
    431..941     +  promoter       hPGK promoter: human phosphoglycerate kinase 1 promoter
    963..1682    +  CDS            EGFP: the original enhanced GFP (Yang et al., 1996) mammalian codon-optimized
   1688..1799    +  polyA_signal   bGH poly(A) signal: bovine growth hormone polyadenylation signal
   1806..1946    +  CDS            RELA (fragment): TF65_CHICK - Experimental evidence at protein level: Swiss-Prot protein existence level 1. NF-kappa-B is a pleiotropic transcription factor present in almost all cell types and is the endpoint of a series of signal transduction events that are initiated by a vast array of stimuli related to many biological processes such as inflammation, immunity, differentiation, cell growth, tumorigenesis and apoptosis. NF-kappa-B is a homo- or heterodimeric complex formed by the Rel-like domain- containing proteins. The dimers bind at kappa-B sites in the DNA of their target genes and the individual dimers
   2334..2922    -  rep_origin     ori: high-copy-number ColE1/pMB1/pBR322/pUC origin of replication
   3093..3953    -  CDS            AmpR: β-lactamase; bla; confers resistance to ampicillin, carbenicillin, and related antibiotics
   3954..4058    -  promoter       AmpR promoter: bla
