[The description below was written by a language model from this plasmid's Addgene catalogue record and pLannotate feature annotations shown in this document.]
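Description:
pUCmini-RELC-PGK-EGFP is a small (about 4.1 kb) plasmid built on the pUCmini backbone that serves as a homology-directed repair donor for CRISPR/Cas9-mediated knockout of RELC in mammalian cells. The associated work concerns disruption of RELA and RELC in human regulatory T cells. It is propagated in E. coli through a high-copy ColE1/pUC-type origin of replication and selected with ampicillin via a β-lactamase gene driven by its native bla promoter. The plasmid carries no mammalian origin or drug-selection marker, in keeping with its role as a repair template rather than a stably maintained expression vector.

The payload is a compact reporter cassette in which the human phosphoglycerate kinase 1 (PGK) promoter, a constitutive and moderately strong promoter, drives mammalian codon-optimised EGFP, terminated by a bovine growth hormone polyadenylation signal. The annotated regions leave roughly 400 bp upstream of the promoter and a comparable stretch downstream of the poly(A) signal unassigned. These positions are consistent with left and right homology arms matching the RELC locus, although the feature table does not label them as such. Directly after the poly(A) signal, the annotation tool flags a short fragment with similarity to a chicken RELA protein. This most likely reflects a conserved Rel-homology coding segment within the downstream arm rather than a deliberate RELA insert, but the record does not confirm this.

When delivered with Cas9 and a guide cutting the target locus, integration of the cassette would interrupt the gene and mark edited cells with green fluorescence, allowing knockout cells to be identified or sorted. The guide RNA and nuclease are not encoded on this plasmid.
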