Addgene plasmid #228053: pUCmini-RELC-PGK-EGFP
Purpose: Homologous donor template for RELC knockout expressing EGFP
Depositing lab: Yohei Sato. Depositing organization: Jikei University. Publication: CRISPR/Cas9-mediated RELA and RELC knockout in human regulatory T cells abrogates FOXP3 expression and suppressive function. Sato Yohei, Hanawa Yamato, Tsubota Akihito. Clinical Immunology Communications, Volume 6, 2024 10.1016/j.clicom.2024.10.002.
Backbone
  Vector backbone: pUCmini
  Vector type: Mammalian Expression, CRISPR
Growth in bacteria
  Bacterial resistance: Ampicillin, 100 μg/mL
  Growth temperature: 37°C
  Growth strain: DH5alpha
  Copy number: Unknown
Gene/Insert
  Gene/Insert name: EGFP
  Promoter: PGK
  Cloning method: Ligation Independent Cloning
  Sequencing primers: 5′ GTGTTCCGCATTCTGCAAG
Terms and licenses: Academic/Nonprofit Terms; Industry Terms: Not Available to Industry
How to cite: pUCmini-RELC-PGK-EGFP was a gift from Yohei Sato (Addgene plasmid # 228053 ; http://n2t.net/addgene:228053 ; RRID:Addgene_228053)
